Addgene plasmid #32615: 2XDR4
Depositing lab: Connie Cepko. Depositing organization: Harvard Medical School. Publication: Analysis of thyroid response element activity during retinal development. Billings NA, Emerson MM, Cepko CL. PLoS One. 2010 . 5(10):e13739. 10.1371/journal.pone.0013739 PubMed 21060789.
Backbone
  Vector backbone: Stagia3
  Backbone manufacturer: Mark Emerson
  Backbone size w/o insert (bp): 6610
  Vector type: Mammalian Expression
Growth in bacteria
  Bacterial resistance: Ampicillin, 100 μg/mL
  Growth temperature: 37°C
  Growth strain: DH5alpha
  Copy number: Unknown
Gene/Insert
  Gene/Insert name: 2XDR4
  Species: G. gallus (chicken)
  Insert size (bp): 54
  Cloning method: Restriction Enzyme; 5′ cloning site XhoI (not destroyed); 3′ cloning site EcoRI (not destroyed)
  Sequencing primers: 5′ GTTCCGCGCACATTTCCCCG
Terms and licenses: Academic/Nonprofit Terms; Industry Terms: Not Available to Industry
Depositor comments: Note that there are some minor discrepancies between Addgene's quality control sequence and the depositor's assembled sequence. These differences should not affect plasmid function.
How to cite: 2XDR4 was a gift from Connie Cepko (Addgene plasmid # 32615 ; http://n2t.net/addgene:32615 ; RRID:Addgene_32615)
