[The description below was written by a language model from this plasmid's Addgene catalogue record and pLannotate feature annotations shown in this document.]
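Description:
2XDR4 is a mammalian-type reporter plasmid built on the Stagia3 backbone, carrying a 54 bp insert of chicken (G. gallus) origin cloned between XhoI and EcoRI sites that both remain intact. The name and the associated study of thyroid response element activity during retinal development suggest that the insert consists of two copies of a DR4 (direct repeat with four-nucleotide spacing) element, the classic binding-site arrangement for thyroid hormone receptors, although the record does not spell this out. The plasmid is propagated in E. coli through a high-copy ColE1/pUC-type origin and selected with ampicillin via the β-lactamase gene and its own promoter.

The annotated sequence (6,656 nt, consistent with backbone plus insert) shows a reporter architecture designed to read out the activity of a cloned cis-regulatory element. A synthetic polyadenylation signal and an RNA polymerase II transcriptional pause site from the human α2 globin gene lie upstream and serve to block read-through transcription from the backbone, lowering background. Downstream lies a bicistronic cassette: EGFP, an EMCV IRES, and a placental alkaline phosphatase coding sequence (annotated as a SEAP fragment), followed by β-globin-derived sequence and the rabbit β-globin polyadenylation signal. One transcript therefore yields both a fluorescent and a histochemical enzymatic reporter. The feature table annotates neither the small insert nor any minimal promoter in the interval preceding EGFP, so the basal promoter is not stated. Remnants of lac regulatory sequences, an SV40 origin and an SV40 poly(A) signal are also present in the backbone. The depositor notes minor sequence discrepancies that are not expected to affect function.
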