Features (pLannotate 1.2.2; 18 found; start..end, strand, type, name):
     46..94      +  polyA_signal   poly(A) signal: synthetic polyadenylation signal
    108..199     +  misc_feature   pause site: RNA polymerase II transcriptional pause signal from the human α2 globin gene
    369..1088    +  CDS            EGFP: the original enhanced GFP (Yang et al., 1996) mammalian codon-optimized
   1099..1668    +  misc_feature   IRES: internal ribosome entry site (IRES) of the encephalomyocarditis virus (EMCV)
   1681..3181    +  CDS            SEAP (fragment): secreted alkaline phosphatase from human placenta The natural enzyme has a C-terminal transmembrane sequence that is replaced by a GPI anchor.
   3603..3674    +  CDS            HBB (fragment): HBB_PONPY - Experimental evidence at transcript level: Swiss-Prot protein existence level 2. Involved in oxygen transport from the lung to the various peripheral tissues. From Pongo pygmaeus (Bornean orangutan).
   3745..3800    +  polyA_signal   β-globin poly(A) signal: rabbit β-globin polyadenylation signal (Gil and Proudfoot, 1987)
   4183..4199    -  protein_bind   lac operator: The lac repressor binds to the lac operator to inhibit transcription in E. coli. This inhibition can be relieved by adding lactose or isopropyl-β-D-thiogalactopyranoside (IPTG). lac repressor encoded by lacI
   4207..4237    -  promoter       lac promoter: promoter for the E. coli lac operon
   4252..4273    -  protein_bind   CAP binding site: CAP binding activates transcription in the presence of cAMP. E. coli catabolite activator protein
   4286..4325    -  CDS            lacI (fragment): lac repressor; lacI; The lac repressor binds to the lac operator to inhibit transcription in E. coli. This inhibition can be relieved by adding lactose or isopropyl-β-D-thiogalactopyranoside (IPTG).
   4332..4354    +  promoter       SV40 promoter (fragment): SV40 enhancer and early promoter
   4378..4513    +  rep_origin     SV40 ori: SV40 origin of replication
   4533..4667    +  polyA_signal   SV40 poly(A) signal: SV40 polyadenylation signal
   4669..4723    -  CDS            lacI (fragment): lac repressor; lacI; The lac repressor binds to the lac operator to inhibit transcription in E. coli. This inhibition can be relieved by adding lactose or isopropyl-β-D-thiogalactopyranoside (IPTG).
   4906..5494    -  rep_origin     ori: high-copy-number ColE1/pMB1/pBR322/pUC origin of replication
   5665..6525    -  CDS            AmpR: β-lactamase; bla; confers resistance to ampicillin, carbenicillin, and related antibiotics
   6526..6630    -  promoter       AmpR promoter: bla
>Addgene plasmid #32615 | 2XDR4 | depositor full sequence | sequence record 55254 | 2XDR4 sequence 6656 bps
GTCGAGAAGTAATATTAAGGTACGGGAGGTACTTGGAGCGGCCGCAATAAAATATCTTTATTTTCATTAC
ATCTGTGTGTTGGTTTTTTGTGTGAATCGATAGTACTAACATACGCTCTCCATCAAAACAAAACGAAACA
AAACAAACTAGCAAAATAGGCTGTCCCCAGTGCAAGTGCAGGTGCCAGAACATTTCTCTATCGATAGTCG
ACCAATTGCTCGAGAGGTCACTTCAGGTCACCAGAGATCTCTTCAGGTCACTTCAGGTCACCAGCTTCGA
ATTCTATATAATGGAAGCTTGACCGGAGCCGTTAGTTGCCCGTCGGACGCGATTTGCGAGGCGCTTTATG
CGCGCACCGGTCGCCACCATGGTGAGCAAGGGCGAGGAGCTGTTCACCGGGGTGGTGCCCATCCTGGTCG
AGCTGGACGGCGACGTAAACGGCCACAAGTTCAGCGTGTCCGGCGAGGGCGAGGGCGATGCCACCTACGG
CAAGCTGACCCTGAAGTTCATCTGCACCACCGGCAAGCTGCCCGTGCCCTGGCCCACCCTCGTGACCACC
CTGACCTACGGCGTGCAGTGCTTCAGCCGCTACCCCGACCACATGAAGCAGCACGACTTCTTCAAGTCCG
CCATGCCCGAAGGCTACGTCCAGGAGCGCACCATCTTCTTCAAGGACGACGGCAACTACAAGACCCGCGC
CGAGGTGAAGTTCGAGGGCGACACCCTGGTGAACCGCATCGAGCTGAAGGGCATCGACTTCAAGGAGGAC
GGCAACATCCTGGGGCACAAGCTGGAGTACAACTACAACAGCCACAACGTCTATATCATGGCCGACAAGC
AGAAGAACGGCATCAAGGTGAACTTCAAGATCCGCCACAACATCGAGGACGGCAGCGTGCAGCTCGCCGA
CCACTACCAGCAGAACACCCCCATCGGCGACGGCCCCGTGCTGCTGCCCGACAACCACTACCTGAGCACC
CAGTCCGCCCTGAGCAAAGACCCCAACGAGAAGCGCGATCACATGGTCCTGCTGGAGTTCGTGACCGCCG
CCGGGATCACTCTCGGCATGGACGAGCTGTACAAGTAAAGCGGCCAATTCTCCCTCCCCCCCCCCTAACG
TTACTGGCCGAAGCCGCTTGGAATAAGGCCGGTGTGCGTTTGTCTATATGTTATTTTCCACCATATTGCC
GTCTTTTGGCAATGTGAGGGCCCGGAAACCTGGCCCTGTCTTCTTGACGAGCATTCCTAGGGGTCTTTCC
CCTCTCGCCAAAGGAATGCAAGGTCTGTTGAATGTCGTGAAGGAAGCAGTTCCTCTGGAAGCTTCTTGAA
GACAAACAACGTCTGTAGCGACCCTTTGCAGGCAGCGGAACCCCCCACCTGGCGACAGGTGCCTCTGCGG
CCAAAAGCCACGTGTATAAGATACACCTGCAAAGGCGGCACAACCCCAGTGCCACGTTGTGAGTTGGATA
GTTGTGGAAAGAGTCAAATGGCTCTCCTCAAGCGTATTCAACAAGGGGCTGAAGGATGCCCAGAAGGTAC
CCCATTGTATGGGATCTGATCTGGGGCCTCGGTGCACATGCTTTACGTGTGTTTAGTCGAGGTTAAAAAA
ACGTCTAGGCCCCCCGAACCACGGGGACGTGGTTTTCCTTTGAAAAACACGATGATAATATGGGGTCGAG
GCTGCTGCTGCTGCTGCTGCTGGGCCTGAGGCTACAGCTCTCCCTGGGCATCATCCTAGTTGAGGAGGAG
AACCCGGACTTCTGGAACCGCGAGGCAGCCGAGGCCCTGGGTGCCGCCAAGAAGCTGCAGCCTGCACAGA
CAGCCGCCAAGAACCTCATCATCTTCCTGGGCGATGGGATGGGGGTGTCTACGGTGACAGCTGCCAGGAT
CCTAAAAGGGCAGAAGAAGGACAAACTGGGGCCTGAGATACCCCTGGCCATGGACCGCTTCCCATATGTG
GCTCTGTCCAAGACATACAATGTAGACAAACATGTGCCAGACAGTGGAGCCACAGCCACGGCCTACCTGT
GCGGGGTCAAGGGCAACTTCCAGACCATTGGCTTGAGTGCAGCCGCCCGCTTTAACCAGTGCAACACGAC
ACGCGGCAACGAGGTCATCTCCGTGATGAATCGGGCCAAGAAAGCAGGGAAGTCAGTGGGAGTGGTAACC
ACCACACGAGTGCAGCACGCCTCGCCAGCCGGCACCTACGCCCACACGGTGAACCGCAACTGGTACTCGG
ACGCCGACGTGCCTGCCTCGGCCCGCCAGGAGGGGTGCCAGGACATCGCTACGCAGCTCATCTCCAACAT
GGACATTGATGTGATCCTAGGTGGAGGCCGAAAGTACATGTTTCGCATGGGAACCCCAGACCCTGAGTAC
CCAGATGACTACAGCCAAGGTGGGACCAGGCTGGACGGGAAGAATCTGGTGCAGGAATGGCTCGGCGAAC
GCCAGGGTGCCCGGTACGTGTGGAACCGCACTGAGCTCATGCAGGCTTCCCTGGACCCGTCTGTGACCCA
TCTCATGGGTCTCTTTGAGCCTGGAGACATGAAATACGAGATCCACCGAGACTCCACACTGGACCCCTCC
CTGATGGAGATGACAGAGGCTGCCCTGCGCCTGCTGAGCAGACACCCCCGCGGCTTCTTCCTCTTCGTGG
AGGGTGGTCGCATCGACCATGGTCATCATGAAAGCAGGGCTTACCGGGCACTGACTGAGACGATCATGTT
CGACGACGCCATTGAGAGGGCGGGCCAGCTCACCAGCGAGGAGGACACGCTGAGCCTCGTCACTGCCGAC
CACTCCCACGTCTTCTCCTTCGGAGGCTACCCCCTGCGAGGGAGCTCCTTCATCGGGCTGGCCGCTGGCA
AGGCCCGGGACAGGAAGGCCTACACGGTCCTCCTATACGGAAACGGTCCAGGCTATGTGCTCAAGGACGG
CGCCCGGCCGGATGTTACCGAGAGCGAGAGCGGGAGCCCCGAGTATCGGCAGCAGTCAGCAGTGCCCCTG
GACGAAGAGACCCACGCAGGCGAGGACGTGGCGGTGTTCGCGCGCGGCCCGCAGGCGCACCTGGTTCACG
GCGTGCAGGAGCAGACCTTCATAGCGCACGTCATGGCCTTCGCCGCCTGCCTGGAGCCCTACACCGCCTG
CGACCTGGCGCCCCCCGCCGGCACCACCGACGCCGCGCACCCGGGGCGGTCCGTGGTCCCCGCGTTGCTT
CCTCTGCTGGCCGGGACCCTGCTGCTGCTGGAGACGGCCACTGCTCCCTGAGTGTCCCGTCCCTGGGGCT
CCTGCTTCCCCATCCCGGAGTTCTCCTGCTCCCCACCTCCTGTCGTCCTGCCTGGCCTCCAGCCCGAGTC
GTCATCCCCGGAGTCCCTATACAGAGGTCCTGCCATGGAACCTTCCCCTCCCCGTGCGCTCTGGGGACTG
AGCCCATGACACCAAACCTGCCCCTTGGCTGCTCTCGGACTCCCTACCCCAACCCCAGGGACTGCAGGTT
GTGCCCTGTGGCTGCCTGCACCCCAGGAAAGGAGGGGGCTCAGGCCATCCAGCCACCACCTACAGCCCAG
TGGGTACGGTCGAGGATATCGCGGCCGGCCGCACTCCTCAGGTGCAGGCTGCCTATCAGAAGGTGGTGGC
TGGTGTGGCCAATGCCCTGGCTCACAAATACCACTGAGATCTTTTTCCCTCTGCCAAAAATTATGGGGAC
ATCATGAAGCCCCTTGAGCATCTGACTTCTGGCTAATAAAGGAAATTTATTTTCATTGCAATAGTGTGTT
GGAATTTTTTGTGTCTCTCACTCGGAAGGACATATGGGAGGGCAAATCATTTAAAACATCAGAATGAGTA
TTTGGTTTAGAGTTTGGCAACATATGCCATATGCTGGCTGCCATGAACAAAGGTGGCTATAAAGAGGTCA
TCAGTATATGAAACAGCCCCCTGCTGTCCATTCCTTATTCCATAGAAAAGCCTTGACTTGAGGTTAGATT
TTTTTTATATTTTGTTTTGTGTTATTTTTTTCTTTAACATCCCTAAAATTTTCCTTACATGTTTTACTAG
CCAGATTTTTCCTCCTCTCCTGACTACTCCCAGTCATAGCTGTCCCTCTTCTCTTATGAAGATCCCTCGA
CCTGCAGCCCAAGCTTGGCGTAATCATGGTCATAGCTGTTTCCTGTGTGAAATTGTTATCCGCTCACAAT
TCCACACAACATACGAGCCGGAAGCATAAAGTGTAAAGCCTGGGGTGCCTAATGAGTGAGCTAACTCACA
TTAATTGCGTTGCGCTCACTGCCCGCTTTCCAGTCGGGAAACCTGTCGTGCCAGCGGATCCGCATCTCAA
TTAGTCAGCAACCATAGTCCCGCCCCTAACTCCGCCCATCCCGCCCCTAACTCCGCCCAGTTCCGCCCAT
TCTCCGCCCCATGGCTGACTAATTTTTTTTATTTATGCAGAGGCCGAGGCCGCCTCGGCCTCTGAGCTAT
TCCAGAAGTAGTGAGGAGGCTTTTTTGGAGGCCTAGGCTTTTGCAAAAAGCTAACTTGTTTATTGCAGCT
TATAATGGTTACAAATAAAGCAATAGCATCACAAATTTCACAAATAAAGCATTTTTTTCACTGCATTCTA
GTTGTGGTTTGTCCAAACTCATCAATGTATCTTATCATGTCTGGATCCGCTGCATTAATGAATCGGCCAA
CGCGCGGGGAGAGGCGGTTTGCGTATTGGGCGCTCTTCCGCTTCCTCGCTCACTGACTCGCTGCGCTCGG
TCGTTCGGCTGCGGCGAGCGGTATCAGCTCACTCAAAGGCGGTAATACGGTTATCCACAGAATCAGGGGA
TAACGCAGGAAAGAACATGTGAGCAAAAGGCCAGCAAAAGGCCAGGAACCGTAAAAAGGCCGCGTTGCTG
GCGTTTTTCCATAGGCTCCGCCCCCCTGACGAGCATCACAAAAATCGACGCTCAAGTCAGAGGTGGCGAA
ACCCGACAGGACTATAAAGATACCAGGCGTTTCCCCCTGGAAGCTCCCTCGTGCGCTCTCCTGTTCCGAC
CCTGCCGCTTACCGGATACCTGTCCGCCTTTCTCCCTTCGGGAAGCGTGGCGCTTTCTCAATGCTCACGC
TGTAGGTATCTCAGTTCGGTGTAGGTCGTTCGCTCCAAGCTGGGCTGTGTGCACGAACCCCCCGTTCAGC
CCGACCGCTGCGCCTTATCCGGTAACTATCGTCTTGAGTCCAACCCGGTAAGACACGACTTATCGCCACT
GGCAGCAGCCACTGGTAACAGGATTAGCAGAGCGAGGTATGTAGGCGGTGCTACAGAGTTCTTGAAGTGG
TGGCCTAACTACGGCTACACTAGAAGGACAGTATTTGGTATCTGCGCTCTGCTGAAGCCAGTTACCTTCG
GAAAAAGAGTTGGTAGCTCTTGATCCGGCAAACAAACCACCGCTGGTAGCGGTGGTTTTTTTGTTTGCAA
GCAGCAGATTACGCGCAGAAAAAAAGGATCTCAAGAAGATCCTTTGATCTTTTCTACGGGGTCTGACGCT
CAGTGGAACGAAAACTCACGTTAAGGGATTTTGGTCATGAGATTATCAAAAAGGATCTTCACCTAGATCC
TTTTAAATTAAAAATGAAGTTTTAAATCAATCTAAAGTATATATGAGTAAACTTGGTCTGACAGTTACCA
ATGCTTAATCAGTGAGGCACCTATCTCAGCGATCTGTCTATTTCGTTCATCCATAGTTGCCTGACTCCCC
GTCGTGTAGATAACTACGATACGGGAGGGCTTACCATCTGGCCCCAGTGCTGCAATGATACCGCGAGACC
CACGCTCACCGGCTCCAGATTTATCAGCAATAAACCAGCCAGCCGGAAGGGCCGAGCGCAGAAGTGGTCC
TGCAACTTTATCCGCCTCCATCCAGTCTATTAATTGTTGCCGGGAAGCTAGAGTAAGTAGTTCGCCAGTT
AATAGTTTGCGCAACGTTGTTGCCATTGCTACAGGCATCGTGGTGTCACGCTCGTCGTTTGGTATGGCTT
CATTCAGCTCCGGTTCCCAACGATCAAGGCGAGTTACATGATCCCCCATGTTGTGCAAAAAAGCGGTTAG
CTCCTTCGGTCCTCCGATCGTTGTCAGAAGTAAGTTGGCCGCAGTGTTATCACTCATGGTTATGGCAGCA
CTGCATAATTCTCTTACTGTCATGCCATCCGTAAGATGCTTTTCTGTGACTGGTGAGTACTCAACCAAGT
CATTCTGAGAATAGTGTATGCGGCGACCGAGTTGCTCTTGCCCGGCGTCAATACGGGATAATACCGCGCC
ACATAGCAGAACTTTAAAAGTGCTCATCATTGGAAAACGTTCTTCGGGGCGAAAACTCTCAAGGATCTTA
CCGCTGTTGAGATCCAGTTCGATGTAACCCACTCGTGCACCCAACTGATCTTCAGCATCTTTTACTTTCA
CCAGCGTTTCTGGGTGAGCAAAAACAGGAAGGCAAAATGCCGCAAAAAAGGGAATAAGGGCGACACGGAA
ATGTTGAATACTCATACTCTTCCTTTTTCAATATTATTGAAGCATTTATCAGGGTTATTGTCTCATGAGC
GGATACATATTTGAATGTATTTAGAAAAATAAACAAATAGGGGTTCCGCGCACATTTCCCCGAAAAGTGC
CACCTG
