>Addgene plasmid #32615 | 2XDR4 | addgene partial sequence | sequence record 55970 | EGFP-N 5'-CGTCGCCGTCCAGCTCGACCAG-3'
TCCTCGCCCTTGCTCACCATGGTGGCGACCGGTGCGCGCATAAAGCGCCTCGCAAATCGCGTCCGACGGG
CAACTAACGGCTCCGGTCAAGCTTCCATTATATAGAATTCGAAGCTGGTGACCTGAAGTGACCTGAAGAG
ATCTCTGGTGACCTGAAGTGACCTGAAGCTGGCTCGAGCAATTGGTCGACTATCGATAGAGAAATGTTCT
GGCACCTGCACTTGCACTGGGGACAGCCTATTTTGCTAGTTTGTTTTGTTTCGTTTTGTTTTGATGGAGA
GCGTATGTTAGTACTATCGATTCACACAAAAAACCAACACACAGATGTAATGAAAATAAAGATATTTTAT
TGCGGCCGCTCCAAGTACCTCCCGTACCTTAATATTACTTCTCGACCCAGGTGGCACTTTTCGGGGAAAT
GTGCGCGGAACCCCTATTTGTTTATTTTTCTAAATACATTCAAATATGTATCCGCTCATGAGACAATAAC
CCTGATAAATGCTTCAATAATATTGAAAAAGGAAGAGTATGAGTATTCAACATTTCCGTGTCGCCCTTAT
TCCCTTTTTTGCGGCATTTTGCCTTCCTGTTTTTGCTCACCCAGAAACGCTGGTGAAAGTAAAAGATGCT
GAAGATCAGTTGGGTGCACGAGTGGGTTACATCGAACTGGATCTCAACAGCGGTAAGATCCTTGAGAGTT
TTCGCCCCGAAGAACGTTTTCCAATGATGAGCACTTTTAAAGTTCTGCTATGTGGCGCGGTATTATCCCG
TATTGACGCCGGGCAAGAGCAACTCGGTCGCCGCATACACTATTCTCAGAATGACTTGG
