>Addgene plasmid #32615 | 2XDR4 | addgene partial sequence | sequence record 56474 | IRES-F 5'-TGGCTCTCCTCAAGCGTATT-3'
CTGATCTGGGGCCTCGGTGCACATGCTTTACATGTGTTTAGTCGAGGTTAAAAAAACGTCTAGGCCCCCC
GAACCACGGGGACGTGGTTTTCCTTTGAAAAACACGATGATAATATGGGGTCGAGGCTGCTGCTGCTGCT
GCTGCTGGGCCTGAGGCTACAGCTCTCCCTGGGCATCATCCCAGTTGAGGAGGAGAACCCGGACTTCTGG
AACCGCGAGGCAGCCGAGGCCCTGGGTGCCGCCAAGAAGCTGCAGCCTGCACAGACAGCCGCCAAGAACC
TCATCATCTTCCTGGGCGATGGGATGGGGGTGTCTACGGTGACAGCTGCCAGGATCCTAAAAGGGCAGAA
GAAGGACAAACTGGGGCCTGAGATACCCCTGGCCATGGACCGCTTCCCATATGTGGCTCTGTCCAAGACA
TACAATGTAGACAAACATGTGCCAGACAGTGGAGCCACAGCCACGGCCTACCTGTGCGGGGTCAAGGGCA
ACTTCCAGACCATTGGCTTGAGTGCAGCCGCCCGCTTTAACCAGTGCAACACGACACGCGGCAACGAGGT
CATCTCCGTGATGAATCGGGCCAAGAAAGCAGGGAAGTCAGTGGGAGTGGTAACCACCACACGAGTGCAG
CACGCCTCGCCAGCCGGCACCTACGCCCACACGGTGAACCGCAACTGGTACTCGGACGCCGACGTGCCTG
CCTCGGCCCGCCAGGAGGGGTGCCAGGACATCGCTACGCAGCTCATCTCCAACATGGACATTGACGTGAT
CCTAGGTGGAGGCCGAAAGTACATGTTTCGCATGGGAACCCCAGACCCTGAGTACCCAGATGACTACAGC
CAAGGTGGGACCAGGCTGGA
